Addgene plasmid #59354: pBrain-GFP-FKBP-TACC3-shTACC3
Purpose: Knocks down endogenous TACC3 and expresses RNAi-resistant human TACC3 tagged with GFP & FKBP in mammalian cells.
Depositing lab: Stephen Royle. Depositing organization: University of Warwick. Publication: Specific removal of TACC3-ch-TOG-clathrin at metaphase deregulates kinetochore fiber tension. Cheeseman LP, Harry EF, McAinsh AD, Prior IA, Royle SJ. J Cell Sci. 2013 May 1;126(Pt 9):2102-13. doi: 10.1242/jcs.124834. Epub 2013 Mar 26. PubMed 23532825.
Backbone
  Vector backbone: pBrain
  Backbone manufacturer: Stephen J Royle
  Backbone size w/o insert (bp): 5816
  Total vector size (bp): 8330
  Modifications to backbone: Includes EGFP and FKBP to tag protein of interest at N-terminus.
  Vector type: Mammalian Expression, RNAi
  Selectable markers: Neomycin (select with G418)
Growth in bacteria
  Bacterial resistance: Kanamycin, 50 μg/mL
  Growth temperature: 37°C
  Growth strain: DH5alpha
  Copy number: Unknown
Gene/Insert
  Gene/Insert name: Transforming Acidic Coiled Coil protein 3 (alt names: TACC3; ERIC1)
  Species: H. sapiens (human)
  Insert size (bp): 2514
  GenBank ID: NM_006342.2
  Entrez Gene: TACC3 (a.k.a. ERIC-1, ERIC1, Tacc4, maskin)
  Promoter: CMV
  Tag / fusion protein: EGFP (N terminal on backbone); FKBP (N terminal on insert)
  Cloning method: Restriction Enzyme; 5′ cloning site XmaI (not destroyed); 3′ cloning site XbaI (not destroyed)
  Sequencing primers: 5′ -; 3′ -
Resource information
  A portion of this plasmid was derived from a plasmid made by: TACC3: IMAGE 6148176
Terms and licenses: Academic/Nonprofit Terms; Industry Terms: Not Available to Industry
How to cite: pBrain-GFP-FKBP-TACC3-shTACC3 was a gift from Stephen Royle (Addgene plasmid # 59354 ; http://n2t.net/addgene:59354 ; RRID:Addgene_59354)
