[The description below was written by a language model from this plasmid's Addgene catalogue record and pLannotate feature annotations shown in this document.]
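Description:
pBrain-GFP-FKBP-TACC3-shTACC3 is an 8.3 kb mammalian expression and RNAi plasmid built on the pBrain backbone, designed to deplete an endogenous protein and replace it with a tagged version from one vector. It carries two independent transcription units. The first is a human H1 RNA polymerase III promoter, flanked by remnants of a pBluescript polylinker (with T7 and T3 promoters and lac fragments). According to the stated purpose, this unit drives a short hairpin RNA against endogenous TACC3, although the hairpin itself is not annotated in the feature table and presumably lies just downstream of the H1 promoter. The second unit uses the CMV enhancer/promoter to express EGFP fused to FKBP (human FKBP12), a short polylinker and the 2,514 bp human TACC3 coding sequence, and it ends in an SV40 poly(A) signal. The TACC3 cDNA is described as RNAi-resistant, so the fusion protein escapes the co-expressed shRNA.

The plasmid replicates in E. coli from a high-copy ColE1/pUC-type origin and also contains an f1 origin. A single NeoR/KanR gene, preceded by both a bacterial promoter and the SV40 early promoter and followed by an HSV TK poly(A) signal, gives kanamycin resistance in bacteria and G418 selection in mammalian cells.

EGFP allows the replacement TACC3 to be imaged. FKBP is a rapamycin-binding dimerisation domain, which generally permits drug-induced recruitment to an FRB-tagged partner. This fits the associated study's rapid removal of the TACC3–ch-TOG–clathrin complex from metaphase spindles to examine kinetochore fibre tension. The record does not describe the partner construct.
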