Features (pLannotate 1.2.2; 26 found; start..end, strand, type, name):
      9..99      -  CDS            lacZα (fragment): LacZα fragment of β-galactosidase; lacZ fragment
    102..120     +  promoter       T7 promoter: promoter for bacteriophage T7 RNA polymerase
    129..190     +  misc_feature   MCS (fragment): pBluescript multiple cloning site
    189..403     +  promoter       H1 promoter: human H1 RNA promoter
    468..509     +  misc_feature   MCS (fragment): pBluescript multiple cloning site
    521..539     -  promoter       T3 promoter: promoter for bacteriophage T3 RNA polymerase
    584..600     -  protein_bind   lac operator: The lac repressor binds to the lac operator to inhibit transcription in E. coli. This inhibition can be relieved by adding lactose or isopropyl-β-D-thiogalactopyranoside (IPTG). lac repressor encoded by lacI
    608..638     -  promoter       lac promoter: promoter for the E. coli lac operon
    653..674     -  protein_bind   CAP binding site: CAP binding activates transcription in the presence of cAMP. E. coli catabolite activator protein
    687..725     -  CDS            lacI (fragment): lac repressor; lacI; The lac repressor binds to the lac operator to inhibit transcription in E. coli. This inhibition can be relieved by adding lactose or isopropyl-β-D-thiogalactopyranoside (IPTG).
    777..1080    +  enhancer       CMV enhancer: human cytomegalovirus immediate early enhancer
   1081..1284    +  promoter       CMV promoter: human cytomegalovirus (CMV) immediate early promoter
   1329..2045    +  CDS            EGFP: EGFP is a basic (constitutively fluorescent) green fluorescent protein published in 1996, derived from Aequorea victoria. It is reported to be a rapidly-maturing weak dimer with moderate acid sensitivity.
   2091..2414    +  CDS            FKBP1A: FKB1A_HUMAN - Also known as FKBP1, FKBP12. Experimental evidence at protein level: Swiss-Prot protein existence level 1. Keeps in an inactive conformation TGFBR1, the TGF-beta type I serine/threonine kinase receptor, preventing TGF-beta receptor activation in absence of ligand. Recruits SMAD7 to ACVR1B which prevents the association of SMAD2 and SMAD3 with the activin receptor complex, thereby blocking the activin signal. May modulate the RYR1 calcium channel activity. PPIases accelerate the folding of proteins. It catalyzes the cis-trans isomerization of proline imidic peptide bonds in oligop
   2424..2485    +  misc_feature   MCS (fragment): multiple cloning site
   2487..5000    +  CDS            TACC3 (sequence partly withheld): TACC3_HUMAN - Also known as ERIC1. Experimental evidence at protein level: Swiss-Prot protein existence level 1. Plays a role in the microtubule-dependent coupling of the nucleus and the centrosome. Involved in the processes that regulate centrosome-mediated interkinetic nuclear migration (INM) of neural progenitors (By similarity). Acts as component of the TACC3/ch- TOG/clathrin complex proposed to contribute to stabilization of kinetochore fibers of the mitotic spindle by acting as inter- microtubule bridge. The TACC3/ch-TOG/clathrin complex is required for the maintenance of kinetochore fib
   5011..5095    +  CDS            large T antigen (fragment): large T antigen from SV40 (simian virus 40)
   5118..5239    +  polyA_signal   SV40 poly(A) signal: SV40 polyadenylation signal
   5273..5701    -  rep_origin     f1 ori (sequence partly withheld): f1 bacteriophage origin of replication; arrow indicates direction of (+) strand synthesis
   5728..5832    +  promoter       AmpR promoter: bla
   5834..6191    +  promoter       SV40 promoter: SV40 enhancer and early promoter
   6226..7020    +  CDS            NeoR/KanR: aminoglycoside phosphotransferase from Tn5; aph(3')-II (or nptII); confers resistance to neomycin, kanamycin, and G418 (Geneticin®)
   7041..7193    +  CDS            ble (fragment): BLE_KLEPN - Experimental evidence at protein level: Swiss-Prot protein existence level 1. Binding protein with a strong affinity to the bleomycin family of antibiotics. Binds to CL990; an antimitotic-antibiotic compound. From Klebsiella pneumoniae.
   7252..7299    +  polyA_signal   HSV TK poly(A) signal: herpes simplex virus thymidine kinase polyadenylation signal (Cole and Stacy, 1985)
   7390..7406    -  polyA_signal   bGH poly(A) signal (fragment): bovine growth hormone polyadenylation signal
   7628..8216    +  rep_origin     ori: high-copy-number ColE1/pMB1/pBR322/pUC origin of replication
>Addgene plasmid #59354 | pBrain-GFP-FKBP-TACC3-shTACC3 | depositor full sequence | sequence record 94400 | pBrain-GFP-FKBP-TACC3-shTACC3 sequence 8330 bps
TAGTTATTCTGGCGAAAGGGGGATGTGCTGCAAGGCGATTAAGTTGGGTAACGCCAGGGTTTTCCCAGTC
ACGACGTTGTAAAACGACGGCCAGTGAATTGTAATACGACTCACTATAGGGCGAATTGGAGCTCCACCGC
GGTGGCGGCCGCTCTAGAACTAGTGGATCCCCCGGGCTGCAGGAATTCGAACGCTGACGTCATCAACCCG
CTCCAAGGAATCGCGGGCCCAGTGTCACTAGGCGGGAACACCCAGCGCGCGTGCGCCCTGGCAGGAAGAT
GGCTGTGAGGGACAGGGGAGTGGCGCCCTGCAATATTTGCATGTCGCTATGTGTTCTGGGAAATCACCAT
AAACGTGAAATGTCTTTGGATTTGGGAATCTTATAAGTTCTGTATGAGACCACAGATCCCCGTTACCGGA
AGATCGTCTGTTCAAGAGACAGACGATCTTCCGGTAACTTTTTGGAAAAGCTTATCGATACCGTCGACCT
CGAGGGGGGGCCCGGTACCAGCTTTTGTTCCCTTTAGTGAGGGTTAATTTCGAGCTTGGCGTAATCATGG
TCATAGCTGTTTCCTGTGTGAAATTGTTATCCGCTCACAATTCCACACAACATACGAGCCGGAAGCATAA
AGTGTAAAGCCTGGGGTGCCTAATGAGTGAGCTAACTCACATTAATTGCGTTGCGCTCACTGCCCGCTTT
CCAGTCGGGAAACCTGTCGTGCCAGATAGTAATCAATTACGGGGTCATTAGTTCATAGCCCATATATGGA
GTTCCGCGTTACATAACTTACGGTAAATGGCCCGCCTGGCTGACCGCCCAACGACCCCCGCCCATTGACG
TCAATAATGACGTATGTTCCCATAGTAACGCCAATAGGGACTTTCCATTGACGTCAATGGGTGGAGTATT
TACGGTAAACTGCCCACTTGGCAGTACATCAAGTGTATCATATGCCAAGTACGCCCCCTATTGACGTCAA
TGACGGTAAATGGCCCGCCTGGCATTATGCCCAGTACATGACCTTATGGGACTTTCCTACTTGGCAGTAC
ATCTACGTATTAGTCATCGCTATTACCATGGTGATGCGGTTTTGGCAGTACATCAATGGGCGTGGATAGC
GGTTTGACTCACGGGGATTTCCAAGTCTCCACCCCATTGACGTCAATGGGAGTTTGTTTTGGCACCAAAA
TCAACGGGACTTTCCAAAATGTCGTAACAACTCCGCCCCATTGACGCAAATGGGCGGTAGGCGTGTACGG
TGGGAGGTCTATATAAGCAGAGCTGGTTTAGTGAACCGTCAGATCCGCTAGCGCTACCGGTCGCCACCAT
GGTGAGCAAGGGCGAGGAGCTGTTCACCGGGGTGGTGCCCATCCTGGTCGAGCTGGACGGCGACGTAAAC
GGCCACAAGTTCAGCGTGTCCGGCGAGGGCGAGGGCGATGCCACCTACGGCAAGCTGACCCTGAAGTTCA
TCTGCACCACCGGCAAGCTGCCCGTGCCCTGGCCCACCCTCGTGACCACCCTGACCTACGGCGTGCAGTG
CTTCAGCCGCTACCCCGACCACATGAAGCAGCACGACTTCTTCAAGTCCGCCATGCCCGAAGGCTACGTC
CAGGAGCGCACCATCTTCTTCAAGGACGACGGCAACTACAAGACCCGCGCCGAGGTGAAGTTCGAGGGCG
ACACCCTGGTGAACCGCATCGAGCTGAAGGGCATCGACTTCAAGGAGGACGGCAACATCCTGGGGCACAA
GCTGGAGTACAACTACAACAGCCACAACGTCTATATCATGGCCGACAAGCAGAAGAACGGCATCAAGGTG
AACTTCAAGATCCGCCACAACATCGAGGACGGCAGCGTGCAGCTCGCCGACCACTACCAGCAGAACACCC
CCATCGGCGACGGCCCCGTGCTGCTGCCCGACAACCACTACCTGAGCACCCAGTCCGCCCTGAGCAAAGA
CCCCAACGAGAAGCGCGATCACATGGTCCTGCTGGAGTTCGTGACCGCCGCCGGGATCACTCTCGGCATG
GACGAGCTGTACCGAATCGATGTGAATGGGGGCCCTGAACCCGCCAAGAACCTGTACACCATGGGAGTGC
AGGTGGAAACCATCTCCCCAGGAGACGGGCGCACCTTCCCCAAGCGCGGCCAGACCTGCGTGGTGCACTA
CACCGGGATGCTTGAAGATGGAAAGAAATTTGATTCCTCCCGGGACAGAAACAAGCCCTTTAAGTTTATG
CTAGGCAAGCAGGAGGTGATCCGAGGCTGGGAAGAAGGGGTTGCCCAGATGAGTGTGGGTCAGAGAGCCA
AACTGACTATATCTCCAGATTATGCCTATGGTGCCACTGGACACCCAGGCATCATCCCACCACATGCCAC
TCTCGTCTTCGATGTGGAGCTTCTAAAACTGGAACGGTACAAGTCCGGACTCAGATCTCGAGCTCAAGCT
TCGAATTCTGCAGTCGACGGTACCGCGGGCCCGGGTATGAGTCTGCAGGTCTTAAACGACAAAAATGTCA
GCAATGAAAAAAATACAGAAAATTGCGACTTCCTGTTTTCGCCACCAGAAGTTACAGGTAGGTCATCTGT
TCTTCGTGTGTCACAGAAAGAAAATGTGCCACCCAAGAACCTGGCCAAAGCTATGAAGGTGACTTTTCAG
ACACCTCTGCGGGATCCACAGACGCACAGGATTCTAAGTCCTAGCATGGCCAGCAAACTTGAGGCTCCTT
TCACTCAGGATGACACCCTTGGACTGGAAAACTCACACCCGGTCTGGACACAGAAAGAGAACCAACAGCT
CATCAAGGAAGTGGATGCCAAAACTACTCATGGAATTCTACAGAAACCAGTGGAGGCTGACACCGACCTC
CTGGGGGATGCAAGCCCAGCCTTTGGGAGTGGCAGCTCCAGCGAGTCTGGCCCAGGTGCCCTGGCTGACC
TGGACTGCTCAAGCTCTTCCCAGAGCCCAGGAAGTTCTGAGAACCAAATGGTGTCTCCAGGAAAAGTGTC
TGGCAGCCCTGAGCAAGCCGTGGAGGAAAACCTTAGTTCCTATTCCTTAGACAGAAGAGTGACACCCGCC
TCTGAGACCCTAGAAGACCCTTGCAGGACAGAGTCCCAGCACAAAGCGGAGACTCCGCACGGAGCCGAGG
AAGAATGCAAAGCGGAGACTCCGCACGGAGCCGAGGAGGAATGCCGGCACGGTGGGGTCTGTGCTCCCGC
AGCAGTGGCCACTTCGCCTCCTGGTGCAATCCCTAAGGAAGCCTGCGGAGGAGCACCCCTGCAGGGTCTG
CCTGGCGAAGCCCTGGGCTGCCCTGCGGGTGTGGGCACCCCCGTGCCAGCAGATGGCACTCAGACCCTTA
CCTGTGCACACACCTCTGCTCCTGAGAGCACAGCCCCAACCAACCACCTGGTGGCTGGCAGGGCCATGAC
CCTGAGTCCTCAGGAAGAAGTGGCTGCAGGCCAAATGGCCAGCTCCTCGAGGAGCGGACCTGTAAAACTA
GAATTTGATGTATCTGATGGCGCCACCAGCAAAAGGGCACCCCCACCAAGGAGACTGGGAGAGAGGTCCG
GCCTCAAGCCTCCCTTGAGGAAAGCAGCAGTGAGGCAGCAAAAGGCCCCGCAGGAGGTGGAGGAGGACGA
CGGTAGGAGCGGAGCAGGAGAGGACCCCCCCATGCCAGCTTCTCGGGGCTCTTACCACCTCGACTGGGAC
AAAATGGATGACCCAAACTTCATCCCGTTCGGAGGTGACACCAAGTCTGGTTGCAGTGAGGCCCAGCCCC
CAGAAAGCCCTGAGACCAGGCTGGGCCAGCCAGCGGCTGAACAGTTGCATGCTGGGCCTGCCACGGAGGA
GCCAGGTCCCTGTCTGAGCCAGCAGCTGCATTCAGCCTCAGCGGAGGACACGCCTGTGGTGCAGTTGGCA
GCCGAGACCCCAACAGCAGAGAGCAAGGAGAGAGCCTTGAACTCTGCCAGCACCTCGCTTCCCACAAGCT
GTCCAGGCAGTGAGCCAGTGCCCACCCATCAGCAGGGGCAGCCTGCCTTGGAGCTGAAAGAGGAGAGCTT
CAGAGACCCCGCTGAGGTTCTAGGCACGGGCGCGGAGGTGGATTACCTGGAGCAGTTTGGAACTTCCTCG
TTTAAGGAGTCGGCCTTGAGGAAGCAGTCCTTATACCTCAAGTTCGACCCCCTCCTGAGGGACAGTCCTG
GTAGACCAGTGCCCGTGGCCACCGAGACCAGCAGCATGCACGGTGCAAATGAGACTCCCTCAGGACGTCC
GCGGGAAGCCAAGCTTGTGGAGTTCGATTTCTTGGGAGCACTGGACATTCCTGTGCCAGGCCCACCCCCA
GGTGTTCCCGCGCCTGGGGGCCCACCCCTGTCCACCGGACCTATAGTGGACCTGCTCCAGTACAGCCAGA
AGGACCTGGATGCAGTGGTAAAGGCGACACAGGAGGAGAACCGGGAGCTGAGGAGCAGGTGTGAGGAGCT
CCACGGGAAGAACCTGGAACTGGGGAAGATCATGGACAGGTTCGAAGAGGTTGTGTACCAGGCCATGGAG
GAAGTTCAGAAGCAGAAGGAACTTTCCAAAGCTGAAATCCAGAAAGTTCTAAAAGAAAAAGACCAACTTA
CCACAGATCTGAACTCCATGGAGAAGTCCTTCTCCGACCTCTTCAAGCGTTTTGAGAAACAGAAAGAGGT
GATCGAGGGCTACCGCAAGAACGAAGAGTCACTGAAGAAGTGCGTGGAGGATTACCTGGCAAGGATCACC
CAGGAGGGCCAGAGGTACCAAGCCCTGAAGGCCCACGCGGAGGAGAAGCTGCAGCTGGCAAACGAGGAGA
TCGCCCAGGTCCGGAGCAAGGCCCAGGCGGAA
[138 nt withheld, positions 4863-5000]
TCTAGATAACTGATCATAATCAGCCATACCACATTTGTAGAGGTTTTACTTGCTTTAAAAAACCTCCCAC
ACCTCCCCCTGAACCTGAAACATAAAATGAATGCAATTGTTGTTGTTAACTTGTTTATTGCAGCTTATAA
TGGTTACAAATAAAGCAATAGCATCACAAATTTCACAAATAAAGCATTTTTTTCACTGCATTCTAGTTGT
GGTTTGTCCAAACTCATCAATGTATCTTAACGCGTAAATTGTAAGCGTTAATATTTTGTTAAAATTCGCG
TTAAATTTTTGTTAAATCAGCTCATTTTTTAACCAATAGGCCGAAATCGGCAAAATCCCTTATAAATCAA
AAGAATAGACCGAGATAGGGT
[37 nt withheld, positions 5372-5408]
AAAGAACGTGGACTCCAACGTCAAAGG
[49 nt withheld, positions 5436-5484]
T
[91 nt withheld, positions 5486-5576]
G
[124 nt withheld, positions 5578-5701]
CAGGTGGCACTTTTCGGGGAAATGTGCGCGGAACCCCTATTTGTTTATTTTTCTAAATACATTCAAATAT
GTATCCGCTCATGAGACAATAACCCTGATAAATGCTTCAATAATATTGAAAAAGGAAGAGTCCTGAGGCG
GAAAGAACCAGCTGTGGAATGTGTGTCAGTTAGGGTGTGGAAAGTCCCCAGGCTCCCCAGCAGGCAGAAG
TATGCAAAGCATGCATCTCAATTAGTCAGCAACCAGGTGTGGAAAGTCCCCAGGCTCCCCAGCAGGCAGA
AGTATGCAAAGCATGCATCTCAATTAGTCAGCAACCATAGTCCCGCCCCTAACTCCGCCCATCCCGCCCC
TAACTCCGCCCAGTTCCGCCCATTCTCCGCCCCATGGCTGACTAATTTTTTTTATTTATGCAGAGGCCGA
GGCCGCCTCGGCCTCTGAGCTATTCCAGAAGTAGTGAGGAGGCTTTTTTGGAGGCCTAGGCTTTTGCAAA
GATCGATCAAGAGACAGGATGAGGATCGTTTCGCATGATTGAACAAGATGGATTGCACGCAGGTTCTCCG
GCCGCTTGGGTGGAGAGGCTATTCGGCTATGACTGGGCACAACAGACAATCGGCTGCTCTGATGCCGCCG
TGTTCCGGCTGTCAGCGCAGGGGCGCCCGGTTCTTTTTGTCAAGACCGACCTGTCCGGTGCCCTGAATGA
ACTGCAAGACGAGGCAGCGCGGCTATCGTGGCTGGCCACGACGGGCGTTCCTTGCGCAGCTGTGCTCGAC
GTTGTCACTGAAGCGGGAAGGGACTGGCTGCTATTGGGCGAAGTGCCGGGGCAGGATCTCCTGTCATCTC
ACCTTGCTCCTGCCGAGAAAGTATCCATCATGGCTGATGCAATGCGGCGGCTGCATACGCTTGATCCGGC
TACCTGCCCATTCGACCACCAAGCGAAACATCGCATCGAGCGAGCACGTACTCGGATGGAAGCCGGTCTT
GTCGATCAGGATGATCTGGACGAAGAGCATCAGGGGCTCGCGCCAGCCGAACTGTTCGCCAGGCTCAAGG
CGAGCATGCCCGACGGCGAGGATCTCGTCGTGACCCATGGCGATGCCTGCTTGCCGAATATCATGGTGGA
AAATGGCCGCTTTTCTGGATTCATCGACTGTGGCCGGCTGGGTGTGGCGGACCGCTATCAGGACATAGCG
TTGGCTACCCGTGATATTGCTGAAGAGCTTGGCGGCGAATGGGCTGACCGCTTCCTCGTGCTTTACGGTA
TCGCCGCTCCCGATTCGCAGCGCATCGCCTTCTATCGCCTTCTTGACGAGTTCTTCTGAGCGGGACTCTG
GGGTTCGAAATGACCGACCAAGCGACGCCCAACCTGCCATCACGAGATTTCGATTCCACCGCCGCCTTCT
ATGAAAGGTTGGGCTTCGGAATCGTTTTCCGGGACGCCGGCTGGATGATCCTCCAGCGCGGGGATCTCAT
GCTGGAGTTCTTCGCCCACCCTAGGGGGAGGCTAACTGAAACACGGAAGGAGACAATACCGGAAGGAACC
CGCGCTATGACGGCAATAAAAAGACAGAATAAAACGCACGGTGTTGGGTCGTTTGTTCATAAACGCGGGG
TTCGGTCCCAGGGCTGGCACTCTGTCGATACCCCACCGAGACCCCATTGGGGCCAATACGCCCGCGTTTC
TTCCTTTTCCCCACCCCACCCCCCAAGTTCGGGTGAAGGCCCAGGGCTCGCAGCCAACGTCGGGGCGGCA
GGCCCTGCCATAGCCTCAGGTTACTCATATATACTTTAGATTGATTTAAAACTTCATTTTTAATTTAAAA
GGATCTAGGTGAAGATCCTTTTTGATAATCTCATGACCAAAATCCCTTAACGTGAGTTTTCGTTCCACTG
AGCGTCAGACCCCGTAGAAAAGATCAAAGGATCTTCTTGAGATCCTTTTTTTCTGCGCGTAATCTGCTGC
TTGCAAACAAAAAAACCACCGCTACCAGCGGTGGTTTGTTTGCCGGATCAAGAGCTACCAACTCTTTTTC
CGAAGGTAACTGGCTTCAGCAGAGCGCAGATACCAAATACTGTCCTTCTAGTGTAGCCGTAGTTAGGCCA
CCACTTCAAGAACTCTGTAGCACCGCCTACATACCTCGCTCTGCTAATCCTGTTACCAGTGGCTGCTGCC
AGTGGCGATAAGTCGTGTCTTACCGGGTTGGACTCAAGACGATAGTTACCGGATAAGGCGCAGCGGTCGG
GCTGAACGGGGGGTTCGTGCACACAGCCCAGCTTGGAGCGAACGACCTACACCGAACTGAGATACCTACA
GCGTGAGCTATGAGAAAGCGCCACGCTTCCCGAAGGGAGAAAGGCGGACAGGTATCCGGTAAGCGGCAGG
GTCGGAACAGGAGAGCGCACGAGGGAGCTTCCAGGGGGAAACGCCTGGTATCTTTATAGTCCTGTCGGGT
TTCGCCACCTCTGACTTGAGCGTCGATTTTTGTGATGCTCGTCAGGGGGGCGGAGCCTATGGAAAAACGC
CAGCAACGCGGCCTTTTTACGGTTCCTGGCCTTTTGCTGGCCTTTTGCTCACATGTTCTTTCCTGCGTTA
TCCCCTGATTCTGTGGATAACCGTATTACCGCCATGCAT
