>Addgene plasmid #59354 | pBrain-GFP-FKBP-TACC3-shTACC3 | addgene partial sequence | sequence record 97476 | EGFP-C 5'-CATGGTCCTGCTGGAGTTCGTG-3'
GAGCTGTACCGAATCGATGTGAATGGGGGCCCTGAACCCGCCAAGAACCTGTACACCATGGGAGTGCAGG
TGGAAACCATCTCCCCAGGAGACGGGCGCACCTTCCCCAAGCGCGGCCAGACCTGCGTGGTGCACTACAC
CGGGATGCTTGAAGATGGAAAGAAATTTGATTCCTCCCGGGACAGAAACAAGCCCTTTAAGTTTATGCTA
GGCAAGCAGGAGGTGATCCGAGGCTGGGAAGAAGGGGTTGCCCAGATGAGTGTGGGTCAGAGAGCCAAAC
TGACTATATCTCCAGATTATGCCTATGGTGCCACTGGACACCCAGGCATCATCCCACCACATGCCACTCT
CGTCTTCGATGTGGAGCTTCTAAAACTGGAACGGTACAAGTCCGGACTCAGATCTCGAGCTCAAGCTTCG
AATTCTGCAGTCGACGGTACCGCGGGCCCGGGTATGAGTCTGCAGGTCTTAAACGACAAAAATGTCAGCA
ATGAAAAAAATACAGAAAATTGCGACTTCCTGTTTTCGCCACCAGAAGTTACAGGTAGGTCATCTGTTCT
TCGTGTGTCACAGAAAGAAAATGTGCCACCCAAGAACCTGGCCAAAGCTATGAAGGTGACTTTTCAGACA
CCTCTGCGGGATCCACAGACGCACAGGATTCTAAGTCCTAGCATGGCCAGCAAACTTGAGGCTCCTTTCA
CTCAGGATGACACCCTTGGACTGGAAA
