>Addgene plasmid #59354 | pBrain-GFP-FKBP-TACC3-shTACC3 | addgene partial sequence | sequence record 97479 | SV40pA-R 5'-GAAATTTGTGATGCTATTGC-3'
CAAGTTAACAACAACAATTGCATTCATTTTATGTTTCAGGTTCAGGGGGAGGTGTGGGAGGTTTTTTAAA
GCAAGTAAAACCTCTACAAATGTGGTATGGCTGATTATGATCAGTTATCTAGA
[138 nt withheld, positions 124-261]
TTCCGCCTGGGCCTTGCTCCGGACCTGGGCGATCTCCTCGTTTGCCAGCTGCAGCTTCTCCTCCGCGTGG
GCCTTCAGGGCTTGGTACCTCTGGCCCTCCTGGGTGATCCTTGCCAGGTAATCCTCCACGCACTTCTTCA
GTGACTCTTCGTTCTTGCGGTAGCCCTCGATCACCTCTTTCTGTTTCTCAAAACGCTTGAAGAGGTCGGA
GAAGGACTTCTCCATGGAGTTCAGATCTGTGGTAAGTTGGTCTTTTTCTTTTAGAACTTTCTGGATTTCA
GCTTTGGAAAGTTCCTTCTGCTTCTGAACTTCCTCCATGGCCTGGTACACAACCTCTTCGAACCTGTCCA
TGATCTTCCCCAGTTCCAGGTTCTTCCCGTGGAGCTCCTCACACCTGCTCCTCAGCTCCCGGTTCTCCTC
CTGTGTCGCCTTTACCACTGCATC
