>Addgene plasmid #59354 | pBrain-GFP-FKBP-TACC3-shTACC3 | addgene partial sequence | sequence record 97485 | M13pUC-Fwd 5'-CCCAGTCACGACGTTGTAAAACG-3'
ACTCACTATAGGGCGAATTGGAGCTCCACCGCGGTGGCGGCCGCTCTAGAACTAGTGGATCCCCCGGGCT
GCAGGAATTCGAACGCTGACGTCATCAACCCGCTCCAAGGAATCGCGGGCCCAGTGTCACTAGGCGGGAA
CACCCAGCGCGCGTGCGCCCTGGCAGGAAGATGGCTGTGAGGGACAGGGGAGTGGCGCCCTGCAATATTT
GCATGTCGCTATGTGTTCTGGGAAATCACCATAAACGTGAAATGTCTTTGGATTTGGGAATCTTATAAGT
TCTGTATGAGACCACAGATCCCCGTTACCGGAAGATCGTCTGTTCAAGAGACAGACGATCTTCCGGTAAC
TTTTTGGAAAAGCTTATCGATACCGTCGACCTCGAGGGGGGGCCCGGTACCAGCTTTTGTTCCCTTTAGT
GAGGGTTAATTTCGAGCTTGGCGTAATCATGGTCATAGCTGTTTCCTGTGTGAAATTGTTATCCGCTCAC
AATTCCACACAACATACGAGCCGGAAGCATAAAGTGTAAAGCCTGGGGTGCCTAATGAGTGAGCTAACTC
ACATTAATTGCGTTGCGCTCACTGCCCGCTTTCCAGTCGGGAAACCTGTCGTGCCAGATAGTAATCAATT
ACGGGGTCATTAGTTCATAGCCCATATATGGAGTTCCGCGTTACATAACTTACGGTAAATGGCC
